Addgene plasmid #233489: pMTKM17
Purpose: Level 0 plasmid for MoClo, encodes the HSP26 promoter for K.marxianus
Depositing lab: Vincent Martin. Depositing organization: Concordia University. Publication: Sequencing of a Dairy Isolate Unlocks Kluyveromyces marxianus as a Host for Lactose Valorization. Thornbury M, Knoops A, Summerby-Murray I, Dhaliwal J, Johnson S, Utomo JC, Joshi J, Narcross L, Remondetto G, Pouliot M, Whiteway M, Martin VJJ. ACS Synth Biol. 2025 Jul 8. doi: 10.1021/acssynbio.5c00096. PubMed 40629255.
Backbone
  Vector backbone: pYTK001
  Backbone manufacturer: John Dueber, Addgene plasmid #65108
  Backbone size w/o insert (bp): 2676
  Vector type: Yeast Expression, Synthetic Biology
Growth in bacteria
  Bacterial resistance: Chloramphenicol, 25 μg/mL
  Growth temperature: 37°C
  Growth strain: DH5alpha
  Copy number: High Copy
Gene/Insert
  Gene/Insert name: promHSP26
  Species: K.marxianus CBS 6556
  Cloning method: Golden Gate
Resource information
  A portion of this plasmid was derived from a plasmid made by: The promoter sequence was originally published by Lang et al, 2020 (https://doi.org/10.1016/j.mec.2020.e00145)
Terms and licenses: Academic/Nonprofit Terms; Industry Terms: Not Available to Industry
Depositor comments: Please visit https://doi.org/10.1101/2025.02.03.636257 for bioRxiv preprint.
How to cite: pMTKM17 was a gift from Vincent Martin (Addgene plasmid # 233489 ; http://n2t.net/addgene:233489 ; RRID:Addgene_233489)
