[The description below was written by a language model from this plasmid's Addgene catalogue record and pLannotate feature annotations shown in this document.]
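Description:
pMTKM17 is a Level 0 part plasmid for modular cloning (MoClo) by Golden Gate assembly, carrying the HSP26 promoter from Kluyveromyces marxianus CBS 6556. It is built on pYTK001, the part-entry backbone of the yeast MoClo toolkit, and belongs to a set of parts intended to extend that assembly system to K. marxianus. As a Level 0 plasmid it is not an expression vector: it stores a single sequence-verified promoter part that can be released by type IIS restriction digestion and combined with coding sequences, terminators and other parts to form transcription units in higher-level assemblies.

The annotated features on the 2,370 nt sequence are all from the bacterial backbone: a high-copy ColE1/pUC-type origin of replication for propagation in E. coli, and a chloramphenicol acetyltransferase (cat) gene with its native promoter, followed by a lambda t0 terminator, which provides chloramphenicol selection. No yeast origin, centromere or yeast selection marker is annotated, consistent with a part-storage plasmid maintained only in bacteria. The automated annotation did not recognise the promoter insert, which presumably lies in the unannotated stretch of roughly 700 nt before the terminator. The record does not give its exact length or boundaries, or the flanking overhangs.

The record notes that the promoter sequence was previously published by another group. HSP26 encodes a small heat-shock protein in yeasts, but the record does not describe this promoter's strength or regulation in K. marxianus. The associated work concerns developing K. marxianus as a host for lactose valorization, so the part is suited to building expression cassettes for engineering that yeast.
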