Features (pLannotate 1.2.2; 4 found; start..end, strand, type, name):
    735..769     -  terminator     lambda t0 terminator: minimal transcription terminator from phage lambda (Scholtissek and Grosse, 1987)
    843..1499    -  CDS            cat: CAT_ECOLX - Experimental evidence at protein level: Swiss-Prot protein existence level 1. This enzyme is an effector of chloramphenicol resistance in bacteria. From Escherichia coli. This protein is used as a marker in many commonly used cloning vectors, such as pACYC184.
   1500..1597    -  promoter       cat promoter: promoter of the E. coli cat gene encoding chloramphenicol acetyltransferase
   1681..2269    +  rep_origin     ori: high-copy-number ColE1/pMB1/pBR322/pUC origin of replication
>Addgene plasmid #233489 | pMTKM17 | addgene full sequence | sequence record 467255 | Addgene NGS Result
TCGGTCTCAAACGCGCGCATGACAAGGGTGCATGTCCCCTTGGCACAGGGTTGACTCTTTTTGAGACACA
ACACCTGTGTGCCTGGCTTGGCCTGGCCTAGCCTGGCCTGGCCTAGCACCATGGGGCCGCTTCTTAGGGG
AGCCATAATTCTCGGGCATAGAAAACCCCGTAGTGACGGTTGCTAGAAATTTCTGGACTGGCATCGAAAA
AGTATTACCCGGCTGAATTATAGAGGAAAGTTAGCGTTATTTTCATTGATTCGCTTTTCTTTTTGTAGTT
GCCGACAGTGCGGAACAGCGACAGTTTAATGAATGTGATGAGCTAAGGCAAAGGGTAATTAGAATTAGAC
ACTAGAACGAAGGGGAAATAGGGAGGAAGATGTTACGAGAGAGTTCTTTGCATGTAGTTGTAAGGTGATT
AGGGATTGTGTAATAACTTTAATCCATATAGTAGAAAGTTCTAATGGTTTCTAAGGGGTAGTTGCTGTGG
TATACAGTGCGCCAGTATTATTGGTTTGGCAACAGTGATGGATTTGGTGGACCTGAAACGTATAAATTAG
ACACGAGTCTGGCAAGTTGATGAGAGATGGGAAGGTTGTTTCTTGTATTAATTGTATTCAGTGTTATTTC
TATAGCCCCAATCACCAGAGATATTTGATTTCATAAGAGACTATATCTAAGAGATTAACAACAACTAAGA
ACAAAAGCGATTACGAGTATGTGAGACCAGACCAATAAAAAACGCCCGGCGGCAACCGAGCGTTCTGAAC
AAATCCAGATGGAGTTCTGAGGTCATTACTGGATCTATCAACAGGAGTCCAAGCGAGCTCGATATCAAAT
TACGCCCCGCCCTGCCACTCATCGCAGTACTGTTGTAATTCATTAAGCATTCTGCCGACATGGAAGCCAT
CACAAACGGCATGATGAACCTGAATCGCCAGCGGCATCAGCACCTTGTCGCCTTGCGTATAATATTTGCC
CATGGTGAAAACGGGGGCGAAGAAGTTGTCCATATTGGCCACGTTTAAATCAAAACTGGTGAAACTCACC
CAGGGATTGGCTGAAACGAAAAACATATTCTCAATAAACCCTTTAGGGAAATAGGCCAGGTTTTCACCGT
AACACGCCACATCTTGCGAATATATGTGTAGAAACTGCCGGAAATCGTCGTGGTATTCACTCCAGAGCGA
TGAAAACGTTTCAGTTTGCTCATGGAAAACGGTGTAACAAGGGTGAACACTATCCCATATCACCAGCTCA
CCGTCTTTCATTGCCATACGAAATTCCGGATGAGCATTCATCAGGCGGGCAAGAATGTGAATAAAGGCCG
GATAAAACTTGTGCTTATTTTTCTTTACGGTCTTTAAAAAGGCCGTAATATCCAGCTGAACGGTCTGGTT
ATAGGTACATTGAGCAACTGACTGAAATGCCTCAAAATGTTCTTTACGATGCCATTGGGATATATCAACG
GTGGTATATCCAGTGATTTTTTTCTCCATTTTAGCTTCCTTAGCTCCTGAAAATCTCGATAACTCAAAAA
ATACGCCCGGTAGTGATCTTATTTCATTATGGTGAAAGTTGGAACCTCTTACGTGCCCGATCAATCATGA
CCAAAATCCCTTAACGTGAGTTTTCGTTCCACTGAGCGTCAGACCCCGTAGAAAAGATCAAAGGATCTTC
TTGAGATCCTTTTTTTCTGCGCGTAATCTGCTGCTTGCAAACAAAAAAACCACCGCTACCAGCGGTGGTT
TGTTTGCCGGATCAAGAGCTACCAACTCTTTTTCCGAAGGTAACTGGCTTCAGCAGAGCGCAGATACCAA
ATACTGTTCTTCTAGTGTAGCCGTAGTTAGGCCACCACTTCAAGAACTCTGTAGCACCGCCTACATACCT
CGCTCTGCTAATCCTGTTACCAGTGGCTGCTGCCAGTGGCGATAAGTCGTGTCTTACCGGGTTGGACTCA
AGACGATAGTTACCGGATAAGGCGCAGCGGTCGGGCTGAACGGGGGGTTCGTGCACACAGCCCAGCTTGG
AGCGAACGACCTACACCGAACTGAGATACCTACAGCGTGAGCTATGAGAAAGCGCCACGCTTCCCGAAGG
GAGAAAGGCGGACAGGTATCCGGTAAGCGGCAGGGTCGGAACAGGAGAGCGCACGAGGGAGCTTCCAGGG
GGAAACGCCTGGTATCTTTATAGTCCTGTCGGGTTTCGCCACCTCTGACTTGAGCGTCGATTTTTGTGAT
GCTCGTCAGGGGGGCGGAGCCTATGGAAAAACGCCAGCAACGCGGCCTTTTTACGGTTCCTGGCCTTTTG
CTGGCCTTTTGCTCACATGTTCTTTCCTGCGTTATCCCCTGATTCTGTGGATAACCGTAG
